>Addgene plasmid #17839 | pSecTag-ATX | addgene partial sequence | sequence record 23772 | 17839 with T7
CCCATGGAGNAGACACACTCCTGCTATGGGTACTGCTGCTCTGGGTTCCAGGTTCCACTGGTGACGCGGC
CCATCATCATCATCATCATGGATCCTGGACCAACATCTCCGGATCTTGCAAGGGCAGGTGCTTTGAACTT
CAAGAGGCTGGACCTCCTGATTGTCGCTGTGACAACTTGTGTAAGAGCTATACCAGTTGCTGCCATGACT
TTGATGAGCTGTGTTTGAAGACAGCCCGTGGCTGGGAGTGTACTAAGGACAGATGTGGAGAAGTCAGAAA
TGAAGAAAATGCCTGTCACTGCTCAGAGGACTGCTTGGCCAGGGGAGACTGCTGTACCAATTACCAAGTG
GTTTGCAAAGGAGAGTCGCATTGGGTTGATGATGACTGTGAGGAAATAAAGGCCGCAGAATGCCCTGCAG
GGTTTGTTCGCCCTCCATTAATCATCTTCTCCGTGGATGGCTTCCGTGCATCATACATGAAGAAAGGCAG
CAAAGTCATGCCTAATATTGAAAAACTAAGGTCTTGTGGCACACACTCTCCCTACATGAGGCCGGTGTAC
CCAACTAAAACCTTTCCTAACTTTATACACTTTGGCCACTGGGCTATATCCAGAATCACATGGAATTGTT
GGCAATTCAATGTATGATCCTGTATTTGATGCCACTTTTCATCTGCCAGGCGAGAGAANTTNATCATAGA
TGGGGGGGAGNCCACCGCTATGGATTNCAGCCACCAAGCANGGGTGAAAGCTGGACATTCTTTTGGCTGT
G
