[The description below was written by a language model from this plasmid's Addgene catalogue record.]
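Description:
pSecTag-ATX is a mammalian expression plasmid for producing a secreted, histidine-tagged form of human autotaxin (ATX, encoded by ENPP2), the ectoenzyme with lysophospholipase D activity that generates lysophosphatidic acid. It is built on a modified version of the commercial pSecTag2A backbone (about 5.2 kb without insert). It is maintained as a high-copy plasmid in E. coli under ampicillin selection, and it carries a Zeocin marker for selecting transfected mammalian cells. The record includes no feature table and does not name the promoter or secretion leader. pSecTag vectors are generally designed to direct a fused protein into the secretory pathway through an N-terminal signal peptide, with expression driven by a strong constitutive viral promoter.

According to the depositor's notes, the BglII/BamHI region of the parent vector was first replaced with a PCR-generated fragment that places six histidines at the N-terminal side of the cloning site. The ATX insert of roughly 3 kb, covering amino acids 52–863, was then introduced between BamHI and NotI in two pieces. The first was a PCR-derived BamHI/EcoRI fragment, and the second was an EcoRI/NotI fragment excised from a cDNA library clone. Because the native N-terminal region is omitted, export presumably depends on the vector's own secretion signal. A stop codon lies ahead of the vector's C-terminal Myc tag, so the Myc epitope is not expressed and the N-terminal His tag is the usable handle for purification or detection.

The associated publication concerns autotaxin's role in promoting lymphocyte entry into secondary lymphoid organs, which is consistent with using this construct to make recombinant soluble ATX from mammalian cell culture.
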