Addgene plasmid #17839: pSecTag-ATX
Depositing lab: Steven Rosen. Depositing organization: University of California, San Francisco (UCSF). Publication: Autotaxin, an ectoenzyme that produces lysophosphatidic acid, promotes the entry of lymphocytes into secondary lymphoid organs. Kanda H, Newton R, Klein R, Morita Y, Gunn MD, Rosen SD. Nat Immunol. 2008 Apr . 9(4):415-23. 10.1038/ni1573 PubMed 18327261.
Backbone
  Vector backbone: pSecTag
  Backbone manufacturer: Invitrogen
  Backbone size w/o insert (bp): 5200
  Vector type: Mammalian Expression
  Selectable markers: Zeocin
Growth in bacteria
  Bacterial resistance: Ampicillin, 50 μg/mL
  Growth temperature: 37°C
  Growth strain: DH5alpha
  Copy number: High Copy
Gene/Insert
  Gene/Insert name: Autotaxin (alt name: ATX)
  Species: H. sapiens (human)
  Insert size (bp): 3000
  Entrez Gene: ENPP2 (a.k.a. ATX, ATX-X, AUTOTAXIN, LysoPLD, NPP2, PD-IALPHA, PDNP2)
  Cloning method: Restriction Enzyme; 5′ cloning site BamHI (unknown if destroyed); 3′ cloning site NotI (unknown if destroyed)
  Sequencing primers: 5′ T7
Terms and licenses: Academic/Nonprofit Terms; Industry Terms: Not Available to Industry
Depositor comments: From the depositor: In 1998, we purchased from Invitrogen pSecTag2A and cut it with BglII and BamH1. The BglII/BamH1 fragment was replaced with a modified fragment containing 6 Histidines at the N-Terminus that was done by generating the modification by PCR, and cloning the PCR product back into BglII/BamH1. Sometime later, the above pSecTag2A-6HIS was digested with BamH1and Not1. The ATX (amino acids 52-863) insert was genereated by PCR, digested with BamH1/EcoR1 and by excising ATX from the original colony II cDNA library with EcoR1/Not1, which yields two pieces in two stages into the vector. Their is a stop codon before the C-Terminus Myc tag so it will not be expressed.
How to cite: pSecTag-ATX was a gift from Steven Rosen (Addgene plasmid # 17839 ; http://n2t.net/addgene:17839 ; RRID:Addgene_17839)
